>Addgene plasmid #104805 | pSC31 | addgene full sequence | sequence record 202755 | Addgene NGS Result
AGTCGCTCTTCTTGATGGAGCGCATGGGGACGTGCTTGGCAATCACGCGCACCCCCCGGCCGTTTTAGCG
GCTAAAAAAGTCATGGCTCTGCCCTCGGGCGGACCACGCCCATCATGACCTTGCCAAGCTCGTCCTGCTT
CTCTTCGATCTTCGCCAGCAGGGCGAGGATCGTGGCATCACCGAACCGCGCCGTGCGCGGGTCGTCGGTG
AGCCAGAGTTTCAGCAGGCCGCCCAGGCGGCCCAGGTCGCCATTGATGCGGGCCAGCTCGCGGACGTGCT
CATAGTCCACGACGCCCGTGATTTTGTAGCCCTGGCCGACGGCCAGCAGGTAGGCCGACAGGCTCATGCC
GGCCGCCGCCGCCTTTTCCTCAATCGCTCTTCGTTCGTCTGGAAGGCAGTACACCTTGATAGGTGGGCTG
CCCTTCCTGGTTGGCTTGGTTTCATCAGCCATCCGCTTGCCCTCATCTGTTACGCCGGCGGTAGCCGGCC
AGCCTCGCAGAGCAGGATTCCCGTTGAGCACCGCCAGGTGCGAATAAGGGACAGTGAAGAAGGAACACCC
GCTCGCGGGTGGGCCTACTTCACCTATCCTGCCCGGCTGACGCCGTTGGATACACCAAGGAAAGTCTACA
CGAACCCTTTGGCAAAATCCTGTATATCGTGCGAAAAAGGATGGATATACCGAAAAAATCGCTATAATGA
CCCCGAAGCAGGGTTATGCAGCGGAAAAGCGCCACGCTTCCCGAAGGGAGAAAGGCGGACAGGTATCCGG
TAAGCGGCAGGGTCGGAACAGGAGAGCGCACGAGGGAGCTTCCAGGGGGAAACGCCTGGTATCTTTATAG
TCCTGTCGGGTTTCGCCACCTCTGACTTGAGCGTCGATTTTTGTGATGCTCGTCAGGGGGGCGGAGCCTA
TGGAAAAACGCCAGCAACGCGGCCTTTTTACGGTTCCTGGCCTTTTGCTGGCCTTTTGCTCACATGTTCT
TTCCTGCGTTATCCCCTGATTCTGTGGATAACCGTATTACCGCCTTTGAGTGAGCTGATACCGCTCGCCG
CAGCCGAACGACCGAGCGCAGCGAGTCAGTGAGCGAGGAAGCGGAAGAGCGCCAGAAGGCCGCCAGAGAG
GCCGAGCGCGGCCGTGAGGCTTGGACGCTAGGGCAGGGCATGAAAAAGCCCGTAGCGGGCTGCTACGGGC
GTCTGACGCGGTGGAAAGGGGGAGGGGATGTTGTCTACATGGCTCTGCTGTAGTGAGTGGGTTGCGCTCC
GGCAGCGGTCCTGATCAATCGTCACCCTTTCTCGGTCCTTCAACGTTCCTGACAACGAGCCTCCTTTTCG
CCAATCCATCGACAATCACCGCGAGTCCCTGCTCGAACGCTGCGTCCGGACCGGCTTCGTCGAAGGCGTC
TATCGCGGCCCGCAACAGCGGCGAGAGCGGAGCCTGTTCAACGGTGCCGCCGCGCTCGCCGGCATCGCTG
TCGCCGGCCTGCTCCTCAAGCACGGCCCCAACAGTGAAGTAGCTGATTGTCATCAGCGCATTGACGGCGT
CCCCGGCCGAAAAACCCGCCTCGCAGAGGAAGCGAAGCTGCGCGTCGGCCGTTTCCATCTGCGGTGCGCC
CGGTCGCGTGCCGGCATGGATGCGCGCGCCATCGCGGTAGGCGAGCAGCGCCTGCCTGAAGCTGCGGGCA
TTCCCGATCAGAAATGAGCGCCAGTCGTCGTCGGCTCTCGGCACCGAATGCGTATGATTCTCCGCCAGCA
TGGCTTCGGCCAGTGCGTCGAGCAGCGCCCGCTTGTTCCTGAAGTGCCAGTAAAGCGCCGGCTGCTGAAC
CCCCAACCGTTCCGCCAGTTTGCGTGTCGTCAGACCGTCTACGCCGACCTCGTTCAACAGGTCCAGGGCG
GCACGGATCACTGTATTCGGCTGCAACTTTGTCATGCTTGACACTTTATCACTGATAAACATAATATGTC
CACCAACTTATCAGTGATAAAGAATCCGCGCGTTCAATCGGACCAGCGGAGGCTGGTCCGGAGGCCAGAC
GTGAAACCCAACATACCCCTGATCGTAATTCTGAGCACTGTCGCGCTCGACGCTGTCGGCATCGGCCTGA
TTATGCCGGTGCTGCCGGGCCTCCTGCGCGATCTGGTTCACTCGAACGACGTCACCGCCCACTATGGCAT
TCTGCTGGCGCTGTATGCGTTGGTGCAATTTGCCTGCGCACCTGTGCTGGGCGCGCTGTCGGATCGTTTC
GGGCGGCGGCCAATCTTGCTCGTCTCGCTGGCCGGCGCCAGATCTGGGGAACCCTGTGGTTGGCATGCAC
ATACAAATGGACGAACGGATAAACCTTTTCACGCCCTTTTAAATATCCGATTATTCTAATAAACGCTCTT
TTCTCTTAGGTTTACCCGCCAATATATCCTGTCAAACACTGATAGTTTAAACTGAAGGCGGGAAACGACA
ATCTGATCATGAGCGGAGAATTAAGGGAGTCACGTTATGACCCCCGCCGATGACGCGGGACAAGCCGTTT
TACGTTTGGAACTGACAGAACCGCAACGTTGAAGGAGCCACTCAGCCGCGGGTTTCTGGAGTTTAATGAG
CTAAGCACATACGTCAGAAACCATTATTGCGCGTTCAAAAGTCGCCTAAGGTCACTATCAGCTAGACGGA
CGCGGCCGCGGGCCCAATATAACAACGACGTCGTAACAGATAAAGCGAAGCTTGAAGGTGCATGTGACTC
CGTCAAGATTACGAAACCGCCAACTACCACGCAAATTGCAATTCTCAATTTCCTAGAAGGACTCTCCGAA
AATGCATCCAATACCAAATATTACCCGTGTCATAGGCACCAAGTGACACCATACATGAACACGCGTCACA
ATATGACTGGAGAAGGGTTCCACACCTTATGCTATAAAACGCCCCACACCCCTCCTCCTTCCTTCGCAGT
TCAATTCCAATATATTCCATTCTCTCTGTGTATTTCCCTACCTCTCCCTTCAAGGTTAGTCGATTTCTTC
TGTTTTTCTTCTTCGTTCTTTCCATGAATTGTGTATGTTCTTTGATCAATACGATGTTGATTTGATTGTG
TTTTGTTTGGTTTCATCGATCTTCAATTTTCATAATCAGATTCAGCTTTTATTATCTTTACAACAACGTC
CTTAATTTGATGATTCTTTAATCGTAGATTTGCTCTAATTAGAGCTTTTTCATGTCAGATCCCTTTACAA
CAAGCCTTAATTGTTGATTCATTAATCGTAGATTAGGGCTTTTTTCATTGATTACTTCAGATCCGTTAAA
CGTAACCATAGATCAGGGCTTTTTCATGAATTACTTCAGATCCGTTAAACAACAGCCTTATTTTTTATAC
TTCTGTGGTTTTTCAAGAAATTGTTCAGATCCGTTGACAAAAAGCCTTATTCGTTGATTCTATATCGTTT
TTCGAGAGATATTGCTCAGATCTGTTAGCAACTGCCTTGTTTGTTGATTCTATTGCCGTGGATTAGGGTT
TTTTTTCACGAGATTGCTTCAGATCCGTACTTAAGATTACGTAATGGATTTTGATTCTGATTTATCTGTG
ATTGTTGACTCGACAGGTACCTTCAAACCTCGAGGCGCGCCAAGCTATCAAACAAGTTTGTACAAAAAAG
CAGGCTCCGAATTCGCCCTTCACCATGGATTACAAGGATGATGATGATAAGGATTACAAGGATGATGATG
ATAAGATGGCTCCAAAGAAGAAGAGAAAGGTTGGAATCCACGGAGTTCCAGCTGCTGATAAGAAGTACTC
TATCGGACTTGACATCGGAACCAACTCTGTTGGATGGGCTGTTATCACCGATGAGTACAAGGTTCCATCT
AAGAAGTTCAAGGTTCTTGGAAACACCGATAGACACTCTATCAAGAAGAACCTTATCGGTGCTCTTCTTT
TCGATTCTGGAGAGACCGCTGAGGCTACCAGATTGAAGAGAACCGCTAGAAGAAGATACACCAGAAGAAA
GAACAGAATCTGCTACCTTCAGGAAATCTTCTCTAACGAGATGGCTAAGGTTGATGATTCTTTCTTCCAC
AGACTTGAGGAGTCTTTCCTTGTTGAGGAGGATAAGAAGCACGAGAGACACCCAATCTTCGGAAACATCG
TTGATGAGGTTGCTTACCACGAGAAGTACCCAACCATCTACCACCTTAGAAAGAAGTTGGTTGATTCTAC
CGATAAGGCTGATCTTAGACTTATCTACCTTGCTCTTGCTCACATGATCAAGTTCAGAGGACACTTCCTT
ATCGAGGGAGACCTTAACCCAGATAACTCTGATGTTGATAAGTTGTTCATCCAGCTTGTTCAGACCTACA
ACCAGCTTTTCGAGGAGAACCCAATCAACGCTTCTGGAGTTGATGCTAAGGCTATCCTTTCTGCTAGACT
TTCTAAGTCTCGTAGACTTGAGAACCTTATCGCTCAGCTTCCAGGAGAGAAGAAGAACGGACTTTTCGGA
AACCTTATCGCTCTTTCTCTTGGACTTACCCCAAACTTCAAGTCTAACTTCGATCTTGCTGAGGATGCTA
AGTTGCAGCTTTCTAAGGATACCTACGATGATGATCTTGATAACCTTCTTGCTCAGATCGGAGATCAGTA
CGCTGATCTTTTCCTTGCTGCTAAGAACCTTTCTGATGCTATCCTTCTTTCTGACATCCTTAGAGTTAAC
ACCGAGATCACCAAGGCTCCACTTTCTGCTTCTATGATCAAGAGATACGATGAGCACCACCAGGATCTTA
CCCTTTTGAAGGCTCTTGTTAGACAGCAGCTTCCAGAGAAGTACAAGGAAATCTTCTTCGATCAGTCTAA
GAACGGATACGCTGGATACATCGATGGAGGAGCTTCTCAGGAGGAGTTCTACAAGTTCATCAAGCCAATC
CTTGAGAAGATGGATGGAACCGAGGAGCTTCTTGTTAAGTTGAACAGAGAGGATCTTCTTAGAAAGCAGA
GAACCTTCGATAACGGATCTATCCCACACCAGATCCACCTTGGAGAGCTTCACGCTATCCTTCGTAGACA
GGAGGATTTCTACCCATTCTTGAAGGATAACAGAGAGAAGATCGAGAAGATCCTTACCTTCAGAATCCCA
TACTACGTTGGACCACTTGCTAGAGGAAACTCTCGTTTCGCTTGGATGACCAGAAAGTCTGAGGAGACCA
TCACCCCTTGGAACTTCGAGGAGGTAAGTTTCTGCTTCTACCTTTGATATATATATAATAATTATCATTA
ATTAGTAGTAATATAATATTTCAAATATTTTTTTCAAAATAAAAGAATGTAGTATATAGCAATTGCTTTT
CTGTAGTTTATAAGTGTGTATATTTTAATTTATAACTTTTCTAATATATGACCAAAATTTGTTGATGTGC
AGGTTGTTGATAAGGGAGCTTCTGCTCAGTCTTTCATCGAGAGAATGACCAACTTCGATAAGAACCTTCC
AAACGAGAAGGTTCTTCCAAAGCACTCTCTTCTTTACGAGTACTTCACCGTTTACAACGAGCTTACCAAG
GTTAAGTACGTTACCGAGGGAATGAGAAAGCCAGCTTTCCTTTCTGGAGAGCAGAAGAAGGCTATCGTTG
ATCTTCTTTTCAAGACCAACAGAAAGGTTACCGTTAAGCAGTTGAAGGAGGATTACTTCAAGAAGATCGA
GTGCTTCGATTCTGTTGAAATCTCTGGAGTTGAGGATAGATTCAACGCTTCTCTTGGAACCTACCACGAT
CTTTTGAAGATCATCAAGGATAAGGATTTCCTTGATAACGAGGAGAACGAGGACATCCTTGAGGACATCG
TTCTTACCCTTACCCTTTTCGAGGATAGAGAGATGATCGAGGAGAGACTCAAGACCTACGCTCACCTTTT
CGATGATAAGGTTATGAAGCAGTTGAAGAGAAGAAGATACACCGGATGGGGTAGACTTTCTCGTAAGTTG
ATCAACGGAATCAGAGATAAGCAGTCTGGAAAGACCATCCTTGATTTCTTGAAGTCTGATGGATTCGCTA
ACAGAAACTTCATGCAGCTTATCCACGATGATTCTCTTACCTTCAAGGAGGACATCCAGAAGGCTCAGGT
TTCTGGACAGGGAGATTCTCTTCACGAGCACATCGCTAACCTTGCTGGATCTCCAGCTATCAAGAAGGGA
ATCCTTCAGACCGTTAAGGTTGTTGATGAGCTTGTTAAGGTTATGGGTAGACACAAGCCAGAGAACATCG
TTATCGAGATGGCTAGAGAGAACCAGACCACCCAGAAGGGACAGAAGAACTCTCGTGAGAGAATGAAGAG
AATCGAGGAGGGAATCAAGGAGCTTGGATCTCAAATCTTGAAGGAGCACCCAGTTGAGAACACCCAGCTT
CAGAACGAGAAGTTGTACCTTTACTACCTTCAGAACGGAAGAGATATGTACGTTGATCAGGAGCTTGACA
TCAACAGACTTTCTGATTACGATGTTGATCACATCGTTCCACAGTCTTTCTTGAAGGATGATTCTATCGA
TAACAAGGTTCTTACCCGTTCTGATAAGAACAGAGGAAAGTCTGATAACGTTCCATCTGAGGAGGTTGTT
AAGAAGATGAAGAACTACTGGAGACAGCTTCTTAACGCTAAGTTGATCACCCAGAGAAAGTTCGATAACC
TTACCAAGGCTGAGAGAGGAGGACTTTCTGAGCTTGATAAGGCTGGATTCATCAAGAGACAGCTTGTTGA
GACCAGACAGATCACCAAGCACGTTGCTCAGATCCTTGATTCTCGTATGAACACCAAGTACGATGAGAAC
GATAAGTTGATCAGAGAGGTTAAGGTTATCACCTTGAAGTCTAAGTTGGTTTCTGATTTCAGAAAGGATT
TCCAGTTCTACAAGGTTAGAGAGATCAACAACTACCACCACGCTCACGATGCTTACCTTAACGCTGTTGT
TGGAACCGCTCTTATCAAGAAGTACCCAAAGTTGGAGTCTGAGTTCGTTTACGGAGATTACAAGGTTTAC
GATGTTAGAAAGATGATCGCTAAGTCTGAGCAGGAGATCGGAAAGGCTACCGCTAAGTACTTCTTCTACT
CTAACATCATGAACTTCTTCAAGACCGAGATCACCCTTGCTAACGGAGAGATCAGAAAGAGACCACTTAT
CGAGACCAACGGAGAGACCGGAGAGATCGTTTGGGATAAGGGAAGAGATTTCGCTACCGTTAGAAAGGTT
CTTTCTATGCCACAGGTTAACATCGTTAAGAAAACCGAGGTTCAGACCGGAGGATTCTCTAAGGAGTCTA
TCCTTCCAAAGAGAAACTCTGATAAGTTGATCGCTAGAAAGAAGGATTGGGACCCAAAGAAGTACGGAGG
ATTCGATTCTCCAACCGTTGCTTACTCTGTTCTTGTTGTTGCTAAGGTTGAGAAGGGAAAGTCTAAGAAG
TTGAAGTCTGTTAAGGAGCTTCTTGGAATCACCATCATGGAGCGTTCTTCTTTCGAGAAGAACCCAATCG
ATTTCCTTGAGGCTAAGGGATACAAGGAGGTTAAGAAGGATCTTATCATCAAGTTGCCAAAGTACTCTCT
TTTCGAGCTTGAGAACGGAAGAAAGAGAATGCTTGCTTCTGCTGGAGAGCTTCAGAAGGGAAACGAGCTT
GCTCTTCCATCTAAGTACGTTAACTTCCTTTACCTTGCTTCTCACTACGAGAAGTTGAAGGGATCTCCAG
AGGATAACGAGCAGAAGCAGCTTTTCGTTGAGCAGCACAAGCACTACCTTGATGAGATCATCGAGCAAAT
CTCTGAGTTCTCTAAGAGAGTTATCCTTGCTGATGCTAACCTTGATAAGGTTCTTTCTGCTTACAACAAG
CACAGAGATAAGCCAATCAGAGAGCAGGCTGAGAACATCATCCACCTTTTCACCCTTACCAACCTTGGTG
CTCCAGCTGCTTTCAAGTACTTCGATACCACCATCGATAGAAAAAGATACACCTCTACCAAGGAGGTTCT
TGATGCTACCCTTATCCACCAGTCTATCACCGGACTTTACGAGACCAGAATCGATCTTTCTCAGCTTGGA
GGAGATAAGAGACCAGCTGCTACCAAGAAGGCTGGACAGGCTAAGAAGAAGAAGTGAGACGTCCGATCGT
TCAAACATTTGGCAATAAAGTTTCTTAAGATTGAATCCTGTTGCCGGTCTTGCGATGATTATCATATAAT
TTCTGTTGAATTACGTTAAGCATGTAATAATTAACATGTAATGCATGACGTTATTTATGAGATGGGTTTT
TATGATTAGAGTCCCGCAATTATACATTTAATACGCGATAGAAAACAAAATATAGCGCGCAAACTAGGAT
AAATTATCGCGCGCGGTGTCATCTATGTTACTAGATCGGGAATTGATCCCCCCTCGACAGCTTCCGGAAA
GGGCGAATTCGCAACTTTGTATACAAAAGTTGCCGAGCTCGCGGCCGCATGTTGTTGTTACCAGAAAGTA
AATAAATGTTCAATCTCTGATGTTCTCAAGTAAGTGAGTTTTATTGGGAATAATATTAACTTATGTTCTT
CTTGCATTTGATTTCTTTGCCGCTCTCTTCTTCTATCTTAAATCTGTGTATACTATTTCACTATTGGGCT
TTTTATTAGTCTATAATGGGACTCAAAATAAGGCTTTGGCCCACATCAAAAAGATAAGTCACAAATCAAA
ACTAAATTCAGAGTCTTTTCTCCCACATCGGTCACTGTACTCATTTTGTGTTTGTTTATATATTACACGA
ACCGATCTTTGGTACGGATTTCTCAGCTAGATGCCAGTTTTAGAGCTAGAAATAGCAAGTTAAAATAAGG
CTAGTCCGTTATCAACTTGAAAAAGTGGCACCGAGTCGGTGCTTTTTTTCTAGACCCAGCTTTCTTGTAC
AAAGTTGGCATTACCATGGCTTCGTTGAACAACGGAAACTCGACTTGCCTTCCGCACAATACATCATTTC
TTCTTAGCTTTTTTTCTTCTTCTTCGTTCATACAGTTTTTTTTTGTTTATCAGCTTACATTTTCTTGAAC
CGTAGCTTTCGTTTTCTTCTTTTTAACTTTCCATTCGGAGTTTTTGTATCTTGTTTCATAGTTTGTCCCA
GGATTAGAATGATTAGGCATCGAACCTTCAAGAATTTGATTGAATAAAACATCTTCATTCTTAAGATATG
AAGATAATCTTCAAAAGGCCCCTGGGAATCTGAAAGAAGAGAAGCAGGCCCATTTATATGGGAAAGAACA
ATAGTATTTCTTATATAGGCCCATTTAAGTTGAAAACAATCTTCAAAAGTCCCACATCGCTTAGATAAGA
AAACGAAGCTGAGTTTATATACAGCTAGAGTCGAAGTAGTGATTGGGACTTCTCAAAGCATGTTGTTTTA
GAGCTAGAAATAGCAAGTTAAAATAAGGCTAGTCCGTTATCAACTTGAAAAAGTGGCACCGAGTCGGTGC
TTTTTTTCTAGACCCAGCTTTCTTGTACAAAGTTGGCATTACTGCAGGTCGACGACCCAGCTTTCTTGTA
CAAAGTGGTTCGATAATTCTTAATTAACTAGTTCTAATCTAGAGTCCTGCTTTAATGAGATATGCGAGAC
GCCTATGATCGCATGATATTTGCTTTCAATTCTGTTGTGCACGTTGTAAAAAACCTGAGCATGTGTAGCT
CAGATCCTTACCGCCGGTTTCGGTTCATTCTAATGAATATATCACCCGTTACTATCGTATTTTTATGAAT
AATATTCTCCGTTCAATTTACTGATTGTACCCTACTACTTATATGTACAATATTAAAATGAAAACAATAT
ATTGTGCTGAATAGGTTTATAGCGACATCTATGATAGAGCGCCACAATAACAAACAATTGCGTTTTATTA
TTACAAATCCAATTTTAAAAAAAGCGGCAGAACCGGTCAAACCTAAAAGACTGATTACATAAATCTTATT
CAAATTTCAAAAGTGCCCCAGGGGCTAGTATCTACGACACACCGAGCGGCGAACTAATAACGCTCACTGA
AGGGAACTCCGGTTCCCCGCCGGCGCGCATGGGTGAGATTCCTTGAAGTTGAGTATTGGCCGTCCGCTCT
ACCGAAAGTTACGGGCACCATTCAACCCGGTCCAGCACGGCGGCCGGGTAACCGACTTGCTGCCCCGAGA
ATTATGCAGCATTTTTTTGGTGTATGTGGGCCCCAAATGAAGTGCAGGTCAAACCTTGACAGTGACGACA
AATCGTTGGGCGGGTCCAGGGCGAATTTTGCGACAACATGTCGAGGCTCAGCAGGACCTGCAGGCATGCA
AGCTAGTGAAGAATCGATTTGCTACGTATTGCCCCTGCAGGTCCCCAGATTAGCCTTTTCAATTTCAGAA
AGAATGCTAACCCACAGATGGTTAGAGAGGCTTACGCAGCAGGTCTCATCAAGACGATCTACCCGAGCAA
TAATCTCCAGGAAATCAAATACCTTCCCAAGAAGGTTAAAGATGCAGTCAAAAGATTCAGGACTAACTGC
ATCAAGAACACAGAGAAAGATATATTTCTCAAGATCAGAAGTACTATTCCAGTATGGACGATTCAAGGCT
TGCTTCACAAACCAAGGCAAGTAATAGAGATTGGAGTCTCTAAAAAGGTAGTTCCCACTGAATCAAAGGC
CATGGAGTCAAAGATTCAAATAGAGGACCTAACAGAACTCGCCGTAAAGACTGGCGAACAGTTCATACAG
AGTCTCTTACGACTCAATGACAAGAAGAAAATCTTCGTCAACATGGTGGAGCACGACACACTTGTCTACT
CCAAAAATATCAAAGATACAGTCTCAGAAGACCAAAGGGCAATTGAGACTTTTCAACAAAGGGTAATATC
CGGAAACCTCCTCGGATTCCATTGCCCAGCTATCTGTCACTTTATTGTGAAGATAGTGGAAAAGGAAGGT
GGCTCCTACAAATGCCATCATTGCGATAAAGGAAAGGCCATCGTTGAAGATGCCTCTGCCGACAGTGGTC
CCAAAGATGGACCCCCACCCACGAGGAGCATCGTGGAAAAAGAAGACGTTCCAACCACGTCTTCAAAGCA
AGTGGATTGATGTGATATCTCCACTGACGTAAGGGATGACGCACAATCCCACTATCCTTCGCAAGACCCT
TCCTCTATATAAGGAAGTTCATTTCATTTGGAGAGAACACGGGGGACTCTAGAGGATCCATGAGCCCAGA
ACGACGCCCGGCCGACATCCGCCGTGCCACCGAGGCGGACATGCCGGCGGTCTGCACCATCGTCAACCAC
TACATCGAGACAAGCACGGTCAACTTCCGTACCGAGCCGCAGGAACCGCAGGAGTGGACGGACGACCTCG
TCCGTCTGCGGGAGCGCTATCCCTGGCTCGTCGCCGAGGTGGACGGCGAGGTCGCCGGCATCGCCTACGC
GGGCCCCTGGAAGGCACGCAACGCCTACGACTGGACGGCCGAGTCGACCGTGTACGTCTCCCCCCGCCAC
CAGCGGACGGGACTGGGCTCCACGCTCTACACCCACCTGCTGAAGTCCCTGGAGGCACAGGGCTTCAAGA
GCGTGGTCGCTGTCATCGGGCTGCCCAACGACCCGAGCGTGCGCATGCACGAGGCGCTCGGATATGCCCC
CCGCGGCATGCTGCGGGCGGCCGGCTTCAAGCACGGGAACTGGCATGACGTGGGTTTCTGGCAGCTGGAC
TTCAGCCTGCCGGTACCGCCCCGTCCGGTCCTGCCCGTCACCGAGATCTGAACGGAGTGCGCGTGGCATC
GCCCGAGTTGGAGCTGGTACGGGAACTCATCGAACTCAACTGGCATACCCGCAATGGTGAGGTGGAACCG
CGGCGGATCGCGTACGACCGTGCCCAGGAGGGGGTACCGAGCTCGAATTTCCCCGATCGTTCAAACATTT
GGCAATAAAGTTTCTTAAGATTGAATCCTGTTGCCGGTCTTGCGATGATTATCATATAATTTCTGTTGAA
TTACGTTAAGCATGTAATAATTAACATGTAATGCATGACGTTATTTATGAGATGGGTTTTTATGATTAGA
GTCCCGCAATTATACATTTAATACGCGATAGAAAACAAAATATAGCGCGCAAACTAGGATAAATTATCGC
GCGCGGTGTCATCTATGTTACTAGATCGGGAATTAATTCACTGGCCGTCGTTTTACAACGTCGTGACTGG
GAAAACCCTGGCGTTACCCAACTTAATCGCCTTGCAGCACATCCCCCTTTCGCCAGCTGGCGTAATAGCG
AAGAGGCCCGCACCGATCGCCCTTCCCAACAGTTGCGCAGCCTGAATG
[44 nt withheld, positions 12299-12342]
C
[141 nt withheld, positions 12344-12484]
CCTTTGACGTTGGAGTCCACGTTCTTT
[37 nt withheld, positions 12512-12548]
ACCCTATCTCGGGCTATTCTTTTGATTTATAAGGGATTTTGCCGATTTCGGAACCACCATCAAACAGGAT
TTTCGCCTGCTGGGGCAAACCAGCGTGGACCGCTTGCTGCAACTCTCTCAGGGCCAGGCGGTGAAGGGCA
ATCAGCTGTTGCCCGTCTCACTGGTGAAAAGAAAAACCACCCCAGTACATTAAAAACGTCCGCAATGTGT
TATTAAGTTGTCTAAGCGTCAATTTGTTTACACCACAATATATCCTGCCACCAGCCAGCCAACAGCTCCC
CGACCGGCAGCTCGGCACAAAATCACCACTCGATACAGGCAGCCCATCAGTCCGGGACGGCGTCAGCGGG
AGAGCCGTTGTAAGGCGGCAGACTTTGCTCATGTTACCGATGCTATTCGGAAGAACGGCAACTAAGCTGC
CGGGTTTGAAACACGGATGATCTCGCGGAGGGTAGCATGTTGATTGTAACGATGACAGAGCGTTGCTGCC
TGTGATCAAATATCATCTCCCTCGCAGAGATCCGAATTATCAGCCTTCTTATTCATTTCTCGCTTAACCG
TGACAGGCTGTCGATCTTGAGAACTATGCCGACATAATAGGAAATCGCTGGATAAAGCCGCTGAGGAAGC
TGAGTGGCGCTATTTCTTTAGAAGTGAACGTTGACGATATCAACTCCCCTATCCATTGCTCACCGAATGG
TACAGGTCGGGGACCCGAAGTTCCGACTGTCGGCCTGATGCATCCCCGGCTGATCGACCCCAGATCTGGG
GCTGAGAAAGCCCAGTAAGGAAACAACTGTAGGTTCGAGTCGCGAGATCCCCCGGAACCAAAGGAAGTAG
GTTAAACCCGCTCCGATCAGGCCGAGCCACGCCAGGCCGAGAACATTGGTTCCTGTAGGCATCGGGATTG
GCGGATCAAACACTAAAGCTACTGGAACGAGCAGAAGTCCTCCGGCCGCCAGTTGCCAGGCGGTAAAGGT
GAGCAGAGGCACGGGAGGTTGCCACTTGCGGGTCAGCACGGTTCCGAACGCCATGGAAACCGCCCCCGCC
AGGCCCGCTGCGACGCCGACAGGATCTAGCGCTGCGTTTGGTGTCAACACCAACAGCGCCACGCCCGCAG
TTCCGCAAATAGCCCCCAGGACCGCCATCAATCGTATCGGGCTACCTAGCAGAGCGGCAGAGATGAACAC
GACCATCAGCGGCTGCACAGCGCCTACCGTCGCCGCGACCCCGCCCGGCAGGCGGTAGACCGAAATAAAC
AACAAGCTCCAGAATAGCGAAATATTAAGTGCGCCGAGGATGAAGATGCGCATCCACCAGATTCCCGTTG
GAATCTGTCGGACGATCATCACGAGCAATAAACCCGCCGGCAACGCCCGCAGCAGCATACCGGCGACCCC
TCGGCCTCGCTGTTCGGGCTCCACGAAAACGCCGGACAGATGCGCCTTGTGAGCGTCCTTGGGGCCGTCC
TCCTGTTTGAAGACCGACAGCCCAATGATCTCGCCGTCGATGTAGGCGCCGAATGCCACGGCATCTCGCA
ACCGTTCAGCGAACGCCTCCATGGGCTTTTTCTCCTCGTGCTCGTAAACGGACCCGAACATCTCTGGAGC
TTTCTTCAGGGCCGACAATCGGATCTCGCGGAAATCCTGCACGTCGGCCGCTCCAAGCCGTCGAATCTGA
GCCTTAATCACAATTGTCAATTTTAATCCTCTGTTTATCGGCAGTTCGTAGAGCGCGCCGTGCGTCCCGA
GCGATACTGAGCGAAGCAAGTGCGTCGAGCAGTGCCCGCTTGTTCCTGAAATGCCAGTAAAGCGCTGGCT
GCTGAACCCCCAGCCGGAACTGACCCCACAAGGCCCTAGCGTTTGCAATGCACCAGGTCATCATTGACCC
AGGCGTGTTCCACCAGGCCGCTGCCTCGCAACTCTTCGCAGGCTTCGCCGACCTGCTCGCGCCACTTCTT
CACGCGGGTGGAATCCGATCCGCACATGAGGCGGAAGGTTTCCAGCTTGAGCGGGTACGGCTCCCGGTGC
GAGCTGAAATAGTCGAACATCCGTCGGGCCGTCGGCGACAGCTTGCGGTACTTCTCCCATATGAATTTCG
TGTAGTGGTCGCCAGCAAACAGCACGACGATTTCCTCGTCGATCAGGACCTGGCAACGGGACGTTTTCTT
GCCACGGTCCAGGACGCGGAAGCGGTGCAGCAGCGACACCGATTCCAGGTGCCCAACGCGGTCGGACGTG
AAGCCCATCGCCGTCGCCTGTAGGCGCGACAGGCATTCCTCGGCCTTCGTGTAATACCGGCCATTGATCG
ACCAGCCCAGGTCCTGGCAAAGCTCGTAGAACGTGAAGGTGATCGGCTCGCCGATAGGGGTGCGCTTCGC
GTACTCCAACACCTGCTGCCACACCAGTTCGTCATCGTCGGCCCGCAGCTCGACGCCGGTGTAGGTGATC
TTCACGTCCTTGTTGACGTGGAAAATGACCTTGTTTTGCAGCGCCTCGCGCGGGATTTTCTTGTTGCGCG
TGGTGAACAGGGCAGAGCGGGCCGTGTCGTTTGGCATCGCTCGCATCGTGTCCGGCCACGGCGCAATATC
GAACAAGGAAAGCTGCATTTCCTTGATCTGCTGCTTCGTGTGTTTCAGCAACGCGGCCTGCTTGGCCTCG
CTGACCTGTTTTGCCAGGTCCTCGCCGGCGGTTTTTCGCTTCTTGGTCGTCATAGTTCCTCGCGTGTCGA
TGGTCATCGACTTCGCCAAACCTGCCGCCTCCTGTTCGAGACGACGCGAACGCTCCACGGCGGCCGATGG
CGCGGGCAGGGCAGGGGGAGCCAGTTGCACGCTGTCGCGCTCGATCTTGGCCGTAGCTTGCTGGACCATC
GAGCCGACGGACTGGAAGGTTTCGCGGGGCGCACGCATGACGGTGCGGCTTGCGATGGTTTCGGCATCCT
CGGCGGAAAACCCCGCGTCGATCAGTTCTTGCCTGTATGCCTTCCGGTCAAACGTCCGATTCATTCACCC
TCCTTGCGGGATTGCCCCGACTCACGCCGGGGCAATGTGCCCTTATTCCTGATTTGACCCGCCTGGTGCC
TTGGTGTCCAGATAATCCACCTTATCGGCAATGAAGTCGGTCCCGTAGACCGTCTGGCCGTCCTTCTCGT
ACTTGGTATTCCGAATCTTGCCCTGCACGAATACCAGCGACCCCTTGCCCAAATACTTGCCGTGGGCCTC
GGCCTGAGAGCCAAAACACTTGATGCGGAAGAAGTCGGTGCGCTCCTGCTTGTCGCCGGCATCGTTGCGC
CACATCTAGGTACTAAAACAATTCATCCAGTAAAATATAATATTTTATTTTCTCCCAATCAGGCTTGATC
CCCAGTAAGTCAAAAAATAGCTCGACATACTGTTCTTCCCCGATATCCTCCCTGATCGACCGGACGCAGA
AGGCAATGTCATACCACTTGTCCGCCCTGCCGCTTCTCCCAAGATCAATAAAGCCACTTACTTTGCCATC
TTTCACAAAGATGTTGCTGTCTCCCAGGTCGCCGTGGGAAAAGACAAGTTCCTCTTCGGGCTTTTCCGTC
TTTAAAAAATCATACAGCTCGCGCGGATCTTTAAATGGAGTGTCTTCTTCCCAGTTTTCGCAATCCACAT
CGGCCAGATCGTTATTCAGTAAGTAATCCAATTCGGCTAAGCGGCTGTCTAAGCTATTCGTATAGGGACA
ATCCGATATGTCGATGGAGTGAAAGAGCCTGATGCACTCCGCATACAGCTCGATAATCTTTTCAGGGCTT
TGTTCATCTTCATACTCTTCCGAGCAAAGGACGCCATCGGCCTCACTCATGAGCAGATTGCTCCAGCCAT
CATGCCGTTCAAAGTGCAGGACCTTTGGAACAGGCAGCTTTCCTTCCAGCCATAGCATCATGTCCTTTTC
CCGTTCCACATCATAGGTGGTCCCTTTATACCGGCTGTCCGTCATTTTTAAATATAGGTTTTCATTTTCT
CCCACCAGCTTATATACCTTAGCAGGAGACATTCCTTCCGTATCTTTTACGCAGCGGTATTTTTCGATCA
GTTTTTTCAATTCCGGTGATATTCTCATTTTAGCCATTTATTATTTCCTTCCTCTTTTCTACAGTATTTA
AAGATACCCCAAGAAGCTAATTATAACAAGACGAACTCCAATTCACTGTTCCTTGCATTCTAAAACCTTA
AATACCAGAAAACAGCTTTTTCAAAGTTGTTTTCAAAGTTGGCGTATAACATAGTATCGACGGAGCCGAT
TTTGAAACCACAATTATGGGTGATGCTGCCAACTTACTGATTTAGTGTATGATGGTGTTTTTGAGGTGCT
CCAGTGGCTTCTGTTTCTATCAGCTGTCCCTCCTGTTCAGCTACTGACGGGGTGGTGCGTAACGGCAAAA
GCACCGCCGGACATCAGCGCTATCTCTGCTCTCACTGCCGTAAAACATGGCAACTGCAGTTCACTTACAC
CGCTTCTCAACCCGGTACGCACCAGAAAATCATTGATATGGCCATGAATGGCGTTGGATGCCGGGCAACA
GCCCGCATTATGGGCGTTGGCCTCAACACGATTTTACGTCACTTAAAAAACTCAGGCCGCAGTCGGTAAC
CTCGCGCATACAGCCGGGCAGTGACGTCATCGTCTGCGCGGAAATGGACGAACAGTGGGGCTATGTCGGG
GCTAAATCGCGCCAGCGCTGGCTGTTTTACGCGTATGACAGTCTCCGGAAGACGGTTGTTGCGCACGTAT
TCGGTGAACGCACTATGGCGACGCTGGGGCGTCTTATGAGCCTGCTGTCACCCTTTGACGTGGTGATATG
GATGACGGATGGCTGGCCGCTGTATGAATCCCGCCTGAAGGGAAAGCTGCACGTAATCAGCAAGCGATAT
ACGCAGCGAATTGAGCGGCATAACCTGAATCTGAGGCAGCACCTGGCACGGCTGGGACGGAAGTCGCTGT
CGTTCTCAAAATCGGTGGAGCTGCATGACAAAGTCATCGGGCATTATCTGAACATAAAACACTATCAATA
AGTTGGAGTCATTACCCAATTATGATAGAATTTACAAGCTATAAGGTTATTGTCCTGGGTTTCAAGCATT
AGTCCATGCAAGTTTTTATGCTTTGCCCATTCTATAGATATATTGATAAGCGCGCTGCCTATGCCTTGCC
CCCTGAAATCCTTACATACGGCGATATCTTCTATATAAAAGATATATTATCTTATCAGTATTGTCAATAT
ATTCAAGGCAATCTGCCTCCTCATCCTCTTCATCCTCTTCGTCTTGGTAGCTTTTTAAATATGGCGCTTC
ATAGAGTAATTCTGTAAAGGTCCAATTCTCGTTTTCATACCTCGGTATAATCTTACCTATCACCTCAAAT
GGTTCGCTGGGTTTATCGCACCCCCGAACACGAGCACGGCACCCGCGACCACTATGCCAAGAATGCCCAA
GGTAAAAATTGCCGGCCCCGCCATGAAGTCCGTGAATGCCCCGACGGCCGAAGTGAAGGGCAGGCCGCCA
CCCAGGCCGCCGCCCTCACTGCCCGGCACCTGGTCGCTGAATGTCGATGCCAGCACCTGCGGCACGTCAA
TGCTTCCGGGCGTCGCGCTCGGGCTGATCGCCCATCCCGTTACTGCCCCGATCCCGGCAATGGCAAGGAC
TGCCAGCGCTGCCATTTTTGGGGTGAGGCCGTTCGCGGCCGAGGGGCGCAGCCCCTGGGGGGATGGGAGG
CCCGCGTTAGCGGGCCGGGAGGGTTCGAGAAGGGGGGGCACCCCCCTTCGGCGTGCGCGGTCACGCGCAC
AGGGCGCAGCCCTGGTTAAAAACAAGGTTTATAAATATTGGTTTAAAAGCAGGTTAAAAGACAGGTTAGC
GGTGGCCGAAAAACGGGCGGAAACCCTTGCAAATGCTGGATTTTCTGCCTGTGGACAGCCCCTCAAATGT
CAATAGGTGCGCCCCTCATCTGTCAGCACTCTGCCCCTCAAGTGTCAAGGATCGCGCCCCTCATCTGTCA
GTAGTCGCGCCCCTCAAGTGTCAATACCGCAGGGCACTTATCCCCAGGCTTGTCCACATCATCTGTGGGA
AACTCGCGTAAAATCAGGCGTTTTCGCCGATTTGCGAGGCTGGCCAGCTCCACGTCGCCGGCCGAAATCG
AGCCTGCCCCTCATCTGTCAACGCCGCGCCGGGTGAGTCGGCCCCTCAAGTGTCAACGTCCGCCCCTCAT
CTGTCAGTGAGGGCCAAGTTTTCCGCGAGGTATCCACAACGCCGGCGGCCGGCCGCGGTGTCTCGCACAC
GGCTTCGACGGCGTTTCTGGCGCGTTTGCAGGGCCATAGACGGCCGCCAGCCCAGCGGCGAGGGCAACCA
GCCCGGTGAGCGTCGGAAAGGCGCTCGGTCTTGCCTTGCTCGTCGGTGATGTACTTCACCAGCTCCGCGA
Features (pLannotate 1.2.2; 37 found; start..end, strand, type, name):
     81..452     -  CDS            traJ: oriT-recognizing protein; traJ
    485..594     -  oriT           oriT: incP origin of transfer
    726..916     +  rep_origin     ori (fragment): high-copy-number ColE1/pMB1/pBR322/pUC origin of replication
   1275..1925    -  CDS            TetR: tetracycline resistance regulatory protein; tetR
   2031..2280    +  CDS            TcR (fragment): tetracycline efflux protein; tetA; confers resistance to tetracycline
   2390..2414    -  misc_feature   RB T-DNA repeat: right border repeat from nopaline C58 T-DNA
   2538..2655    +  promoter       NOS promoter (fragment): nopaline synthase promoter
   3622..3646    +  protein_bind   attB1: mutant version of attB; recombination site for the Gateway® BP reaction BP Clonase™
   3668..3715    +  CDS            2xFLAG: two tandem FLAG® epitope tags
   3767..8056    +  CDS            pcoCas9: Cas9 endonuclease from the Streptococcus pyogenes Type II CRISPR/Cas system plant codon-optimized Cas9 gene containing the potato IV2 intron
   8115..8367    +  terminator     NOS terminator: nopaline synthase terminator and poly(A) signal
   8412..8432    +  protein_bind   attB5: mutant version of attB; core recombination site for the Gateway® BP reaction BP Clonase™
   8787..8862    +  misc_RNA       gRNA scaffold: guide RNA scaffold for the Streptococcus pyogenes CRISPR/Cas9 system
   8874..8895    -  protein_bind   attB2 (fragment): mutant version of attB; recombination site for the Gateway® BP reaction BP Clonase™
   9375..9450    +  misc_RNA       gRNA scaffold: guide RNA scaffold for the Streptococcus pyogenes CRISPR/Cas9 system
   9462..9483    -  protein_bind   attB2 (fragment): mutant version of attB; recombination site for the Gateway® BP reaction BP Clonase™
   9505..9529    -  protein_bind   attB2: mutant version of attB; recombination site for the Gateway® BP reaction BP Clonase™
   9567..10274   +  terminator     OCS terminator: octopine synthase terminator
  10275..10294   +  misc_feature   MCS (fragment): pUC18/19 multiple cloning site
  10824..11165   +  promoter       CaMV 35S promoter: strong constitutive promoter from cauliflower mosaic virus
  11190..11741   +  CDS            BlpR: phosphinothricin acetyltransferase; Streptomyces hygroscopicus bar; confers resistance to bialophos or phosphinothricin
  11756..11869   +  CDS            bah (fragment): BAH_STRHY - Protein inferred from homology: Swiss-Prot protein existence level 3. This protein removes the N-acetyl group from bialaphos as one of the final steps of the bialaphos biosynthetic pathway. From Streptomyces hygroscopicus.
  11862..11879   -  misc_feature   MCS (fragment): pUC18/19 multiple cloning site
  11885..12137   +  terminator     NOS terminator: nopaline synthase terminator and poly(A) signal
  12146..12301   +  CDS            lacZα (fragment) (sequence partly withheld): LacZα fragment of β-galactosidase; lacZ fragment
  12299..12599   +  rep_origin     M13 ori (fragment) (sequence partly withheld): M13 bacteriophage origin of replication; arrow indicates direction of (+) strand synthesis
  12600..12730   +  CDS            lacI (fragment): lac repressor; lacI; The lac repressor binds to the lac operator to inhibit transcription in E. coli. This inhibition can be relieved by adding lactose or isopropyl-β-D-thiogalactopyranoside (IPTG).
  12784..12808   -  misc_feature   LB T-DNA repeat: left border repeat from nopaline C58 T-DNA
  14317..14380   -  CDS            TetR (fragment): tetracycline resistance regulatory protein; tetR
  14404..15552   -  CDS            trfA: trans-acting replication protein that binds to and activates oriV
  15851..16645   -  CDS            KanR: aminoglycoside phosphotransferase; aphA-3; confers resistance to kanamycin
  16837..17604   +  mobile_element IS1: prokaryotic transposable element IS1
  17613..17762   -  CDS            satA (fragment): STA_BACSU - Also known as yyaR. Experimental evidence at protein level: Swiss-Prot protein existence level 1. Involved in resistance to streptothricin, a broad-spectrum antibiotic produced by streptomycetes. Detoxifies streptothricin via acetylation of the beta amino group of the first beta-lysyl moiety of streptothricin. From Bacillus subtilis (strain 168).
  17761..17955   -  CDS            satA (fragment): STA_BACSU - Also known as yyaR. Experimental evidence at protein level: Swiss-Prot protein existence level 1. Involved in resistance to streptothricin, a broad-spectrum antibiotic produced by streptomycetes. Detoxifies streptothricin via acetylation of the beta amino group of the first beta-lysyl moiety of streptothricin. From Bacillus subtilis (strain 168).
  17958..18233   -  CDS            klaC (fragment): KLAC_ECOLX - Also known as telB. Protein predicted: Swiss-Prot protein existence level 4. Belongs to the kla operon, which is associated with cryptic tellurite resistance, and IncW plasmid fertility inhibition. From Escherichia coli.
  18305..18919   -  rep_origin     oriV: origin of replication for the bacterial F plasmid
  18912..43      -  CDS            traI (fragment) (across the origin): TRAI6_ECOLX - Experimental evidence at protein level: Swiss-Prot protein existence level 1. The initiation process of transfer DNA synthesis requires the interaction of at least three plasmid-specific components (TraH, I, and J) at the transfer origin resulting in the assembly of a specialised nucleoprotein complex - the relaxosome. Site- and strand-specific cleavage at the transfer origin is dependent on TraI and TraJ. From Escherichia coli.
