[The description below was written by a language model from this plasmid's Addgene catalogue record and pLannotate feature annotations shown in this document.]
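Description:
pSC31 is a roughly 19 kb plant-expression CRISPR/Cas9 binary vector built on the pSC218 backbone by Gateway cloning, designed to mutate the Medicago truncatula gene Medtr2g101090 (Pen3) with two guide RNAs. The backbone is a broad-host-range, low-copy replicon of the RK2/IncP type: it carries oriV with the trans-acting replication gene trfA, together with an oriT and traJ (plus a traI fragment) that allow conjugal mobilisation. This arrangement is typical of binary plasmids shuttled between E. coli and Agrobacterium. Bacterial selection is by kanamycin through an aphA-3 type KanR gene. The annotation also picks up backbone remnants that appear non-functional, including tetR and a truncated tetA, a partial ColE1 origin, an IS1 element, and fragments of satA and klaC.

The payload lies between nopaline-type right and left T-DNA border repeats. A 2xFLAG-tagged, plant codon-optimised Streptococcus pyogenes Cas9 containing the potato IV2 intron sits between attB1 and attB5 sites and ends in a NOS terminator. The catalogue entry states that it is driven by the Gmubi promoter, although this promoter is not annotated in the feature table. Downstream, two gRNA scaffold units bounded by attB2 sequences correspond to the duplex guide cassette. The promoters driving the guides are not identified in the record. An OCS terminator follows. A CaMV 35S promoter–bar (BlpR)–NOS terminator cassette provides phosphinothricin/bialaphos selection of transformed plant tissue. The associated publication concerns validating genome-wide association candidate genes that affect nodulation, so the plasmid serves to generate targeted Pen3 knockouts for that purpose.
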