Addgene plasmid #104805: pSC31
Purpose: CRISPR/Cas9 2xplex gRNA targeting Medtr2g101090 (Pen3). Also expresses Cas9 from Gmubi promoter.
Depositing lab: Nevin Young. Depositing organization: University of Minnesota. Publication: Validating Genome-Wide Association Candidates Controlling Quantitative Variation in Nodulation. Curtin SJ, Tiffin P, Guhlin J, Trujillo DI, Burghart LT, Atkins P, Baltes NJ, Denny R, Voytas DF, Stupar RM, Young ND. Plant Physiol. 2017 Feb;173(2):921-931. doi: 10.1104/pp.16.01923. Epub 2017 Jan 5. PubMed 28057894.
Backbone
  Vector backbone: pSC218
  Vector type: Plant Expression, CRISPR
Growth in bacteria
  Bacterial resistance: Kanamycin, 50 μg/mL
  Growth temperature: 37°C
  Growth strain: DH5alpha
  Copy number: Low Copy
Gene/Insert
  Gene/Insert name: Medtr2g101090 (alt name: Pen3)
  gRNA/shRNA sequence: gatttctcagctagatgcca, ggacttctcaaagcatgtt
  Cloning method: Gateway Cloning
Terms and licenses: Academic/Nonprofit Terms; Industry Terms: Not Available to Industry
Depositor comments: 112-40:3.1. Alternative name of plasmid: pSG218GG
How to cite: pSC31 was a gift from Nevin Young (Addgene plasmid # 104805 ; http://n2t.net/addgene:104805 ; RRID:Addgene_104805)
